Addgene plasmid #227306: qTAG-N-Solo-mStayGold-MYO1C
Purpose: Donor template for mStayGold insertion into the N-terminus of the MYO1C locus. For membrane visualization. To be co-transfected with sgRNA plasmid px330-PITCh-MYO1C (Addgene #227305)
Depositing lab: Laurence Pelletier. Depositing organization: Sinai Health System. Publication: qTAG: an adaptable plasmid scaffold for CRISPR-based endogenous tagging. Philip R, Sharma A, Matellan L, Erpf AC, Hsu WH, Tkach JM, Wyatt HDM, Pelletier L. EMBO J. 2024 Dec 12. doi: 10.1038/s44318-024-00337-5. PubMed 39668248.
Backbone
  Vector backbone: pUC19
  Backbone manufacturer: Invitrogen
  Backbone size w/o insert (bp): 2686
  Vector type: Mammalian Expression, CRISPR ; Donor Template
Growth in bacteria
  Bacterial resistance: Ampicillin, 100 μg/mL
  Growth temperature: 37°C
  Growth strain: DH5alpha
  Copy number: High Copy
Gene/Insert
  Gene/Insert name: MYO1C Homology Arms flanking a mStayGold Tag (alt name: MYO1C)
  Species: H. sapiens (human)
  Insert size (bp): 1847
  Entrez Gene: MYO1C (a.k.a. MMI-beta, MMIb, MyoIC, NMI, myr2)
  Promoter: Promoterless
  Cloning method: Unknown
  Sequencing primers: 5′ CTGCAAGGCGATTAAGTTGGGTAAC; 3′ GGCTCGTATGTTGTGTGGAATTGT
Terms and licenses: Academic/Nonprofit Terms; Industry Terms: Not Available to Industry
Depositor comments: To be co-transfected with sgRNA plasmid px330-PITCh-MYO1C (Addgene #227305): https://www.addgene.org/227305/
How to cite: qTAG-N-Solo-mStayGold-MYO1C was a gift from Laurence Pelletier (Addgene plasmid # 227306 ; http://n2t.net/addgene:227306 ; RRID:Addgene_227306)
