[The description below was written by a language model from this plasmid's Addgene catalogue record and pLannotate feature annotations shown in this document.]
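Description:
qTAG-N-Solo-mStayGold-MYO1C is a CRISPR knock-in donor template built on the pUC19 cloning backbone and intended for endogenous tagging of the human MYO1C gene. It is propagated in E. coli as a high-copy plasmid through the ColE1/pUC-type origin and selected with ampicillin via the β-lactamase (AmpR) gene and its own promoter. The remaining annotated backbone elements are pUC19 remnants: the lac promoter, lac operator and CAP binding site, an interrupted lacZα fragment marking the cloning site, and short lacI, bom and rop fragments.

The payload is an approximately 1.8 kb insert consisting of MYO1C homology arms flanking the coding sequence of the green fluorescent protein mStayGold. The cassette is promoterless, so the tag is expressed only after in-frame integration at the N-terminus of the MYO1C locus, where it comes under the gene's native transcriptional control and yields a fusion protein at endogenous levels. The "Solo" designation suggests a tag-only cassette, and no selection marker is annotated in the insert. The automated feature table does not detect mStayGold itself. Within the insert region it identifies only a short Myo1c coding fragment, consistent with a homology arm covering the start of the gene, plus small matches to unrelated human proteins (C9orf85, C8orf17), which are probably spurious hits within genomic arm sequence.

The donor is designed to be co-transfected into human cells with a companion px330-PITCh-MYO1C plasmid that supplies the sgRNA for cutting at the target site. According to the record, the resulting fluorescently tagged myosin-1C is used for membrane visualization.
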