Features (pLannotate 1.2.2; 13 found; start..end, strand, type, name):
    137..236     +  misc_feature   bom (fragment): basis of mobility region from pBR322
    242..399     -  CDS            lacZα (fragment): LacZα fragment of β-galactosidase; lacZ fragment
   1726..1848    +  CDS            Myo1c (fragment): MYO1C_RAT - Also known as Myr2. Experimental evidence at protein level: Swiss-Prot protein existence level 1. Myosins are actin-based motor molecules with ATPase activity. Unconventional myosins serve in intracellular movements. Their highly divergent tails are presumed to bind to membranous compartments, which would be moved relative to actin filaments. Involved in glucose transporter recycling in response to insulin by regulating movement of intracellular GLUT4-containing vesicles to the plasma membrane. Component of the hair cell's (the sensory cells of the inner ear) adaptation-motor compl
   1971..2114    +  CDS            C9orf85 (fragment): CI085_HUMAN - Experimental evidence at protein level: Swiss-Prot protein existence level 1. From Homo sapiens (Human).
   2133..2225    -  CDS            C8orf17 (fragment): MOST1_HUMAN - Experimental evidence at protein level: Swiss-Prot protein existence level 1. May be involved in cell survival, proliferation and progression of cancer cells. From Homo sapiens (Human).
   2318..2334    -  protein_bind   lac operator: The lac repressor binds to the lac operator to inhibit transcription in E. coli. This inhibition can be relieved by adding lactose or isopropyl-β-D-thiogalactopyranoside (IPTG). lac repressor encoded by lacI
   2342..2372    -  promoter       lac promoter: promoter for the E. coli lac operon
   2387..2408    -  protein_bind   CAP binding site: CAP binding activates transcription in the presence of cAMP. E. coli catabolite activator protein
   2421..2513    -  CDS            lacI (fragment): lac repressor; lacI; The lac repressor binds to the lac operator to inhibit transcription in E. coli. This inhibition can be relieved by adding lactose or isopropyl-β-D-thiogalactopyranoside (IPTG).
   2696..3284    -  rep_origin     ori: high-copy-number ColE1/pMB1/pBR322/pUC origin of replication
   3455..4315    -  CDS            AmpR: β-lactamase; bla; confers resistance to ampicillin, carbenicillin, and related antibiotics
   4316..4420    -  promoter       AmpR promoter: bla
   4515..35      +  CDS            rop (fragment) (across the origin): Rop protein, which maintains plasmids at low copy number; rop
>Addgene plasmid #227306 | qTAG-N-Solo-mStayGold-MYO1C | addgene full sequence | sequence record 452076 | Addgene NGS Result
TCGCGCGTTTCGGTGATGACGGTGAAAACCTCTGACACATGCAGCTCCCGGAGACGGTCACAGCTTGTCT
GTAAGCGGATGCCGGGAGCAGACAAGCCCGTCAGGGCGCGTCAGCGGGTGTTGGCGGGTGTCGGGGCTGG
CTTAACTATGCGGCATCAGAGCAGATTGTACTGAGAGTGCACCATATGCGGTGTGAAATACCGCACAGAT
GCGTAAGGAGAAAATACCGCATCAGGCGCCATTCGCCATTCAGGCTGCGCAACTGTTGGGAAGGGCGATC
GGTGCGGGCCTCTTCGCTATTACGCCAGCTGGCGAAAGGGGGATGTGCTGCAAGGCGATTAAGTTGGGTA
ACGCCAGGGTTTTCCCAGTCACGACGTTGTAAAACGACGGCCAGTGAATTCAAGCACCTGTCACACGTGG
CTCAGAGCTGAGGGACCTGAGGTCACCTGGTCTAACTCAACTCCTCCTCCTTTAGGAGGAAGGAACCAGA
GAGAGGAGGGGATTGGTCCAAGCTCAACAGAGCAGTCTTTCTGCTATTTCAAGGAGTTCCTTCTTGTGAC
CCCCCCTTTCTCCACCCAAAACCAGCACCTCCCGGGTTCTGCCCTCTGGTCCTGCCTGCGTCCATGCCCT
GTGTCCGAGTCCCAAGTGGTTCATGTTGTCTCTGTTCTGTGCCCGCAGCCTCGGTGATCCCTCTGCTGCC
ACACTGGGACCCGGGCCCTCCACACCCGGCTTTCCGCACCCGGCCCACCACACCCAGGCCCTCAGCACCC
AGGCCCCCCGCACCCGTCATGCTCATGTCCCGTGTCTAGCCCAGAGTCCACAAGCCCCTACGTTCCCTCT
CAGTCCCACAGGCGCAGGGAAGTGGCCTTGCCCCGCCCCCGATGACTCTGACCCTCTTCTGTGGCCCATT
CTCTGCAGGCCCTGGGCAGTGACGGGGTTCGGGTGACCATGGGCAAGAGCAAGACCGGTAGCGGCGGAAG
CATGGTGTCTACAGGCGAGGAACTGTTTACCGGCGTGGTGCCCTTCAAGTTCCAGCTGAAGGGCACCATC
AACGGCAAGAGCTTCACCGTGGAAGGCGAGGGCGAGGGCAATAGCCACGAGGGCAGCCACAAAGGCAAGT
ATGTGTGCACCAGCGGCAAACTGCCAATGTCTTGGGCCGCCCTGGGAACTAGCTTCGGCTATGGCATGAA
ATACTATACCAAGTACCCCAGCGGCCTGAAAAACTGGTTCCACGAGGTGATGCCTGAGGGCTTCACCTAC
GACAGACACATCCAGTACAAGGGCGACGGCAGCATCCACGCCAAGCACCAGCACTTCATGAAGAACGGCA
CCTACCACAACATCGTGGAGTTCACCGGCCAGGACTTCAAGGAGAACAGCCCCGTGCTGACCGGCGACAT
GGACGTGAGCCTGCCCAACGAGGTGCAGCACATCCCCATTGATGACGGCGTGGAGTGCACAGTGACCCTG
CAGTACCCTCTGCTGAGCGACGAAAGCAAGTGCGTGGAAGCCTATCAGAACACCATCATCAAGCCCCTGC
ACAATCAGCCAGCCCCCGATGTGCCATTTCACTGGATCAGAAAGCAGTACACCCAGAGCAAGGACGACAC
CGAGGAGAGAGACCACATCATCCAGAGCGAGACCCTGGAGGCCCACCTGCCTTGGCATGAGCCTAGCGCA
AGCGCAGTGGGAGGTTCCGGAGGAAGCGGAGGATCTGGCGGTACCGAGAGTGCGCTCACCGCCCGTGACC
GGGTGGGGGTGCAGGATTTCGTGCTGCTGGAGAACTTCACCAGCGAGGCCGCCTTCATCGAGAACCTGCG
GCGGCGATTTCGGGAGAATCTCATCTACGTGAGGCCCTTGTGGGGAGATGGCAGGGGTGCTGGGGTCACA
GACACAGGCAAGCGGAGGGGAAAGAGACACCAAGGGTCACCGGGATAAACTTTTTTTTTTTTTTTGAGAC
AGTTTCACTCTTGTTGCCCAGGCTGGAGTGCAGTGGCGCGATCTCAGCTCACTGTAACCTCCTCCCCCCG
GGTTCAAGCGATTCTCCTGCCTCAGCCTCCCGAGTAGCTGGGATTACAGGCACCCGCCACCACGCCCGGC
TAATTTTGTATTTTTAGTAGAGACGGATTTCTCCATGTTGGTCAGGTTGGTCTTGAACTCCCGACCTCAG
GTGATCCGCCCACCTTGGCCTCCCAAAGTGCTGGGATTACAGGCATGAGCCATCGCACCTGGCCCGGGAT
AAACTTTGGACCCTCTTCCCCCGATCCCAGACCTAAAGCTTGGCGTAATCATGGTCATAGCTGTTTCCTG
TGTGAAATTGTTATCCGCTCACAATTCCACACAACATACGAGCCGGAAGCATAAAGTGTAAAGCCTGGGG
TGCCTAATGAGTGAGCTAACTCACATTAATTGCGTTGCGCTCACTGCCCGCTTTCCAGTCGGGAAACCTG
TCGTGCCAGCTGCATTAATGAATCGGCCAACGCGCGGGGAGAGGCGGTTTGCGTATTGGGCGCTCTTCCG
CTTCCTCGCTCACTGACTCGCTGCGCTCGGTCGTTCGGCTGCGGCGAGCGGTATCAGCTCACTCAAAGGC
GGTAATACGGTTATCCACAGAATCAGGGGATAACGCAGGAAAGAACATGTGAGCAAAAGGCCAGCAAAAG
GCCAGGAACCGTAAAAAGGCCGCGTTGCTGGCGTTTTTCCATAGGCTCCGCCCCCCTGACGAGCATCACA
AAAATCGACGCTCAAGTCAGAGGTGGCGAAACCCGACAGGACTATAAAGATACCAGGCGTTTCCCCCTGG
AAGCTCCCTCGTGCGCTCTCCTGTTCCGACCCTGCCGCTTACCGGATACCTGTCCGCCTTTCTCCCTTCG
GGAAGCGTGGCGCTTTCTCATAGCTCACGCTGTAGGTATCTCAGTTCGGTGTAGGTCGTTCGCTCCAAGC
TGGGCTGTGTGCACGAACCCCCCGTTCAGCCCGACCGCTGCGCCTTATCCGGTAACTATCGTCTTGAGTC
CAACCCGGTAAGACACGACTTATCGCCACTGGCAGCAGCCACTGGTAACAGGATTAGCAGAGCGAGGTAT
GTAGGCGGTGCTACAGAGTTCTTGAAGTGGTGGCCTAACTACGGCTACACTAGAAGAACAGTATTTGGTA
TCTGCGCTCTGCTGAAGCCAGTTACCTTCGGAAAAAGAGTTGGTAGCTCTTGATCCGGCAAACAAACCAC
CGCTGGTAGCGGTGGTTTTTTTGTTTGCAAGCAGCAGATTACGCGCAGAAAAAAAGGATCTCAAGAAGAT
CCTTTGATCTTTTCTACGGGGTCTGACGCTCAGTGGAACGAAAACTCACGTTAAGGGATTTTGGTCATGA
GATTATCAAAAAGGATCTTCACCTAGATCCTTTTAAATTAAAAATGAAGTTTTAAATCAATCTAAAGTAT
ATATGAGTAAACTTGGTCTGACAGTTACCAATGCTTAATCAGTGAGGCACCTATCTCAGCGATCTGTCTA
TTTCGTTCATCCATAGTTGCCTGACTCCCCGTCGTGTAGATAACTACGATACGGGAGGGCTTACCATCTG
GCCCCAGTGCTGCAATGATACCGCGAGACCCACGCTCACCGGCTCCAGATTTATCAGCAATAAACCAGCC
AGCCGGAAGGGCCGAGCGCAGAAGTGGTCCTGCAACTTTATCCGCCTCCATCCAGTCTATTAATTGTTGC
CGGGAAGCTAGAGTAAGTAGTTCGCCAGTTAATAGTTTGCGCAACGTTGTTGCCATTGCTACAGGCATCG
TGGTGTCACGCTCGTCGTTTGGTATGGCTTCATTCAGCTCCGGTTCCCAACGATCAAGGCGAGTTACATG
ATCCCCCATGTTGTGCAAAAAAGCGGTTAGCTCCTTCGGTCCTCCGATCGTTGTCAGAAGTAAGTTGGCC
GCAGTGTTATCACTCATGGTTATGGCAGCACTGCATAATTCTCTTACTGTCATGCCATCCGTAAGATGCT
TTTCTGTGACTGGTGAGTACTCAACCAAGTCATTCTGAGAATAGTGTATGCGGCGACCGAGTTGCTCTTG
CCCGGCGTCAATACGGGATAATACCGCGCCACATAGCAGAACTTTAAAAGTGCTCATCATTGGAAAACGT
TCTTCGGGGCGAAAACTCTCAAGGATCTTACCGCTGTTGAGATCCAGTTCGATGTAACCCACTCGTGCAC
CCAACTGATCTTCAGCATCTTTTACTTTCACCAGCGTTTCTGGGTGAGCAAAAACAGGAAGGCAAAATGC
CGCAAAAAAGGGAATAAGGGCGACACGGAAATGTTGAATACTCATACTCTTCCTTTTTCAATATTATTGA
AGCATTTATCAGGGTTATTGTCTCATGAGCGGATACATATTTGAATGTATTTAGAAAAATAAACAAATAG
GGGTTCCGCGCACATTTCCCCGAAAAGTGCCACCTGACGTCTAAGAAACCATTATTATCATGACATTAAC
CTATAAAAATAGGCGTATCACGAGGCCCTTTCGTC
